Addgene plasmid #92105: pCS2-3HA-Mefv iso1
Purpose: Expression in eukaryotic cells
Depositing lab: Feng Shao. Depositing organization: National Institute of Biological Sciences, Beijing. Publication: Site-specific phosphorylation and microtubule dynamics control Pyrin inflammasome activation. Gao W, Yang J, Liu W, Wang Y, Shao F. Proc Natl Acad Sci U S A. 2016 Aug 16;113(33):E4857-66. doi: 10.1073/pnas.1601700113. Epub 2016 Aug 1. PubMed 27482109.
Backbone
  Vector backbone: pCS2
  Vector type: Mammalian Expression
Growth in bacteria
  Bacterial resistance: Ampicillin, 100 μg/mL
  Growth temperature: 37°C
  Growth strain: DH5alpha
  Copy number: High Copy
Gene/Insert
  Gene/Insert name: Mefv isoform1
  Species: M. musculus (mouse)
  Entrez Gene: Mefv (a.k.a. FMF, TRIM20, pyrin)
  Tag / fusion protein: 3xHA (N terminal on insert)
  Cloning method: Restriction Enzyme; 5′ cloning site PacI (unknown if destroyed); 3′ cloning site AscI (unknown if destroyed)
Terms and licenses: Academic/Nonprofit Terms; Industry Terms: Not Available to Industry
How to cite: pCS2-3HA-Mefv iso1 was a gift from Feng Shao (Addgene plasmid # 92105 ; http://n2t.net/addgene:92105 ; RRID:Addgene_92105)
