[The description below was written by a language model from this plasmid's Addgene catalogue record.]
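Description:
pCS2-3HA-Mefv iso1 is a mammalian expression plasmid built on the pCS2 backbone and intended for expression of mouse pyrin in eukaryotic cells. It is propagated in E. coli as a high-copy plasmid under ampicillin selection. No mammalian selection marker is listed. The record gives no feature table and does not name the promoter or polyadenylation signal. pCS2-family vectors generally drive inserts from a CMV-derived promoter with an SV40 polyadenylation signal, but that arrangement is not confirmed here for this particular construct.

The insert is isoform 1 of mouse Mefv, the gene encoding pyrin (also known as TRIM20; its human counterpart is the familial Mediterranean fever gene). It was cloned by restriction digestion between PacI and AscI sites, and the record does not say whether these sites remain intact. A triple haemagglutinin (3xHA) epitope tag is fused to the N terminus of the protein, allowing it to be detected by immunoblotting or immunofluorescence and recovered by immunoprecipitation with anti-HA antibodies, without needing a pyrin-specific antibody.

The plasmid comes from work on how site-specific phosphorylation and microtubule dynamics control activation of the pyrin inflammasome. This suggests it is used for transient expression of tagged mouse pyrin in cultured cells to examine its modification, binding partners and inflammasome assembly. The "iso1" designation implies that it may be used for comparison with other Mefv isoforms, although the record does not describe any such companion constructs.
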