>Addgene plasmid #92105 | pCS2-3HA-Mefv iso1 | depositor partial sequence | sequence record 177084 | mMefv
ATGGCCAAGACCCTTGGTGATCATCTGCTAAACACCCTGGAGGAGCTGCTGCCCTATGACTTTGAGAAGT
TCAAGTTTAAGCTACAGAACACCAGCCTGGAGAAGGGCCACTCTAAGATCCCCCGGGGCCATATGCAGAT
GGCCAGGCCAGTAAAGCTGGCCAGCCTTCTGATAACCTACTACGGGGAGGAGTATGCTGTAAGGCTGACC
CTGCAGATCCTGCGGGCCACCAACCAGCGCCAACTAGCAGAGGAGCTTCGCAAAGCCACAGGCACAGAAC
ATTTAATTGAAGAAAATAGAGTTGGTGGTTCTGTCCAGTCTTCTGTAGAGAATAAAGCCAAGAGTGTGAA
GGTACCAGATGTCCCTGAAGGTGATGGGACACAGCAAAACAATGATGAATCAGACACCCTTCCATCCAGC
CAGGCTGAAGTGGGGAAGGGACCCCAGAAGAAGTCACTGACCAAAAGGAAGGATCAGAGGGGCCCCGAGA
GCCTGGACTCACAGACCAAGCCATGGACAAGGAGCACAGCGCCTCTCTATAGGAGAACCCAGGGCACCCA
GTCCCCAGGGGATAAGGAGAGCACAGCAAGTGCCCAGCTCCGCAGGAATGTCAGCTCTGCAGGGAGGCTT
CAAGGACTTTACAACAATGCCCCAGGGAGGAGAGAAAGCAAGAAAGCCGAAGTGTATGTATATTTGCCTT
CAGGAAAGAAGCGACCCAGGAGTCTTGAAATTACCACTTATTCAAGAGAAGGAGAACCCCCAAATTCAGA
AGTTCTTCCAACTCAAGAGGAAACAAGAAATGGGAGTCTCATTCGCATGAGAACAGCTACTCTGAATGGA
AGGACTACGGGGGCTTTAGAAAAGGGCACAGGGATTCCAGAGCATTCCATGGTGCTGGATGAAAAAACAT
TCAGAAACATGTCTTCCAAAACATCGTTGATTGGGGAGGAGAGATGCCCTACATCATGGACGGAAAATGG
AAATGGGAGTCCAGAAACCACAGAGTCCTCGGGAGAGACGGCTGGCAGCATACTCTCTGATCCAGAAGTG
CCTTTGTCACTATGTGAAAAACCAGCTAAAACTCCAGAAGACCCAGCATCCTTAGGACAGGCCGCTTGTG
AAGGTACCCTCCTTCAGGTCTCAAGAAAATGTGATGCAGGCCCAGAAAAATGCACATTTACACATCTTGC
ACTACAGGTTGCATCAAATTTCGGAAGGTCACAGGACAAGGCTGTGTGCCCTCTTTGCCACACCCAGGAA
GGAGACCTGCGTGGTGATACCTGTGTGCAAAGTTCCTGTAGCTGCTCCATTGCTCCTGGGGATCCCAAGG
CCTCCGGCAGATGCTCCATATGCTTTCAGTGCCAAGGCTTACTTGCCAGAAAGAGCTGCGAAGCCCAGAG
CCCCCAGTCCCTACCACAGTGCCCTCGTCACATGAAGCAGGTGCTGCTGCTTTTCTGTGAGGACCACAGG
GAGCCCATCTGCCTCATCTGCAGGCTGAGCCTGGAGCATCAAGGACATCGAGTGCGCCCCATAGAGGAGG
CTGCACTAGAGTACAAGGAGCAGATCCGGGAGCAGCTGGAGCGCCTGCGGGAGATGAGGGGATATGTGGA
GGAGCACAGGCTACAGGGAGACAAGAAAACAGACGATTTCCTGAAACAAACAGAAATCCAGAAGCAGAAG
ATTTCATGTCCACTTGAGAAGCTATACCAACTCCTGGAGAAGCAAGAACAACTCTTTGTGACCTGGCTAC
AGGAGCTAAGCCAGACCATCAGCAAGGTCAGAGAGACATACTACACCCGGGTTTCCCTACTGGATGAGAT
GATTGAAGAACTAGAGGCCAAGCAAGACCAGCCAGAGTGGGACCTCATGCAGGACATTGGAATCACCTTG
CACAGGGCTAAGATGATGTCTGCCTCTGAGCTGTTGGACACTCCTCCAGGTGTTAAAGAAAAGCTTCATC
TGCTCTACCAGAAGTCAAAGTCTGTGGAGAAGAATATGCAGTGTTTCTCAGAAATGCTGAGCTCTGAAAT
GGCATTCAGCGCTTCAGATGTAGCAAAATGGGAAGGGCGCCAGCCTAGCGCCACACAGGTCCAGGGCTTG
GTTCCCACCGTTCACCTAAAGTGTGATGGTGCACACACACAGGACTGTGATGTAGTATTTTACCCAGAAC
GGGAAGCTGGAGGATCAGAACCTAAAGATTACCTTCATCCTCAGCCAGCTCAAGACACACCTGAGCTACA
TGAGATCCATTCTCGGAACAACAAAAGAAAATTTAAATCTTTCCTGAAATGGAAACCTTCATTCATTGGG
AGCACCTTGGGAGAAGCCCACAGATCCGCACTCCCAGCTAGGCATTCTTCTTCCTGCAGTTACCGTGATT
TGGACCAAGCAGCTGCTCACCCCAACCTCATCTTCTCGATGATATGA
