>Addgene plasmid #92105 | pCS2-3HA-Mefv iso1 | addgene partial sequence | sequence record 181713 | Addgene Partial NGS Result
CGCGCTTAATGCGCCGCTACAGGGCGCGTCCCATTCGCCATTCAGGCTGCGCAACTGTTGGGAAGGGCGA
TCGGTGCGGGCCTCTTCGCTATTACGCCAGTCGACCGCCAATTCAATATGGCGTATATGGACTCATGCCA
ATTCAATATGGTGGATCTGGACCTGTGCCAATTCAATATGGCGTATATGGACTCGTGCCAATTCAATATG
GTGGATCTGGACCCCAGCCAATTCAATATGGCGGACTTGGCACCATGCCAATTCAATATGGCGGACCTGG
CACTGTGCCAACTGGGGAGGGGTCTACTTGGCACGGTGCCAAGTTTGAGGAGGGGTCTTGGCCCTGTGCC
AAGTCCGCCATATTGAATTGGCATGGTGCCAATAATGGCGGCCATATTGGCTATATGCCAGGATCAATAT
ATAGGCAATATCCAATATGGCCCTATGCCAATATGGCTATTGGCCAGGTTCAATACTATGTATTGGCCCT
ATGCCATATAGTATTCCATATATGGGTTTTCCTATTGACGTAGATAGCCCCTCCCAATGGGCGGTCCCAT
ATACCATATATGGGGCTTCCTAATACCGCCCATAGCCACTCCCCCATTGACGTCAATGGTCTCTATATAT
GGTCTTTCCTATTGACGTCATATGGGCGGTCCTATTGACGTATATGGCGCCTCCCCCATTGACGTCAATT
ACGGTAAATGGCCCGCCTGGCTCAATGCCCATTGACGTCAATAGGACCACCCACCATTGACGTCAATGGG
ATGGCTCATTGCCCATTCATATCCGTTCTCACGCCCCCTATTGACGTCAATGACGGTAAATGGCCCACTT
GGCAGTACATCAATATCTATTAATAGTAACTTGGCAAGTACATTACTATTGGAAGTACGCCAGGGTACAT
TGGCAGTACTCCCATTGACGTCAATGGCGGTAAATGGCCCGCGATGGCTGCCAAGTACATCCCCATTGAC
GTCAATGGGGAGGGGCAATGACGCAAATGGGCGTTCCATTGACGTAAATGGGCGGTAGGCGTGCCTAATG
GGAGGTCTATATAAGCAATGCTCGTTTAGGGAACCGCCATTCTGCCTGGGGACGTCGGAGCAAGCTTGAT
TTAGGTGACACTATAGAATACAAGCTACTTGTTCTTTTTGCAGGATCCACCATGTACCCATACGATGTTC
CAGATTACGCTTATCCTTATGACGTACCTGACTATGCATACCCTTATGATGTACCAGACTACGCTTTAAT
TAAGATGGCCAAGACCCTTGGTGATCATCTGCTAAACACCCTGGAGGAGCTGCTGCCCTATGACTTTGAG
AAGTTCAAGTTTAAGCTACAGAACACCAGCCTGGAGAAGGGCCACTCTAAGATCCCCCGGGGCCATATGC
AGATGGCCAGGCCAGTAAAGCTGGCCAGCCTTCTGATAACCTACTACGGGGAGGAGTATGCTGTAAGGCT
GACCCTGCAGATCCTGCGGGCCACCAACCAGCGCCAACTAGCAGAGGAGCTTCGCAAAGCCACAGGCACA
GAACATTTAATTGAAGAAAATAGAGTTGGTGGTTCTGTCCAGTCTTCTGTAGAGAATAAAGCCAAGAGTG
TGAAGGTACCAGATGTCCCTGAAGGTGATGGGACACAGCAAAACAATGATGAATCAGACACCCTTCCATC
CAGCCAGGCTGAAGTGGGGAAGGGACCCCAGAAGAAGTCACTGACCAAAAGGAAGGATCAGAGGGGCCCC
GAGAGCCTGGACTCACAGACCAAGCCATGGACAAGGAGCACAGCGCCTCTCTATAGGAGAACCCAGGGCA
CCCAGTCCCCAGGGGATAAGGAGAGCACAGCAAGTGCCCAGCTCCGCAGGAATGTCAGCTCTGCAGGGAG
GCTTCAAGGACTTTACAACAATGCCCCAGGGAGGAGAGAAAGCAAGAAAGCCGAAGTGTATGTATATTTG
CCTTCAGGAAAGAAGCGACCCAGGAGTCTTGAAATTACCACTTATTCAAGAGAAGGAGAACCCCCAAATT
CAGAAGTTCTTCCAACTCAAGAGGAAACAAGAAATGGGAGTCTCATTCGCATGAGAACAGCTACTCTGAA
TGGAAGGACTACGGGGGCTTTAGAAAAGGGCACAGGGATTCCAGAGCATTCCATGGTGCTGGATGAAAAA
ACATTCAGAAACATGTCTTCCAAAACATCGTTGATTGGGGAGGAGAGATGCCCTACATCATGGACGGAAA
ATGGAAATGGGAGTCCAGAAACCACAGAGTCCTCGGGAGAGACGGCTGGCAGCATACTCTCTGATCCAGA
AGTGCCTTTGTCACTATGTGAAAAACCAGCTAAAACTCCAGAAGACCCAGCATCCTTAGGACAGGCCGCT
TGTGAAGGTACCCTCCTTCAGGTCTCAAGAAAATGTGATGCAGGCCCAGAAAAATGCACATTTACACATC
TTGCACTACAGGTTGCATCAAATTTCGGAAGGTCACAGGACAAGGCTGTGTGCCCTCTTTGCCACACCCA
GGAAGGAGACCTGCGTGGTGATACCTGTGTGCAAAGTTCCTGTAGCTGCTCCATTGCTCCTGGGGATCCC
AAGGCCTCCGGCAGATGCTCCATATGCTTTCAGTGCCAAGGCTTACTTGCCAGAAAGAGCTGCGAAGCCC
AGAGCCCCCAGTCCCTACCACAGTGCCCTCGTCACATGAAGCAGGTGCTGCTGCTTTTCTGTGAGGACCA
CAGGGAGCCCATCTGCCTCATCTGCAGGCTGAGCCTGGAGCATCAAGGACATCGAGTGCGCCCCATAGAG
GAGGCTGCACTAGAGTACAAGGAGCAGATCCGGGAGCAGCTGGAGCGCCTGCGGGAGATGAGGGGATATG
TGGAGGAGCACAGGCTACAGGGAGACAAGAAAACAGACGATTTCCTGAAACAAACAGAAATCCAGAAGCA
GAAGATTTCATGTCCACTTGAGAAGCTATACCAACTCCTGGAGAAGCAAGAACAACTCTTTGTGACCTGG
CTACAGGAGCTAAGCCAGACCATCAGCAAGGTCAGAGAGACATACTACACCCGGGTTTCCCTACTGGATG
AGATGATTGAAGAACTAGAGGCCAAGCAAGACCAGCCAGAGTGGGACCTCATGCAGGACATTGGAATCAC
CTTGCACAGGGCTAAGATGATGTCTGCCTCTGAGCTGTTGGACACTCCTCCAGGTGTTAAAGAAAAGCTT
CATCTGCTCTACCAGAAGTCAAAGTCTGTGGAGAAGAATATGCAGTGTTTCTCAGAAATGCTGAGCTCTG
AAATGGCATTCAGCGCTTCAGATGTAGCAAAATGGGAAGGGCGCCAGCCTAGCGCCACACAGGTCCAGGG
CTTGGTTCCCACCGTTCACCTAAAGTGTGATGGTGCACACACACAGGACTGTGATGTAGTATTTTACCCA
GAACGGGAAGCTGGAGGATCAGAACCTAAAGATTACCTTCATCCTCAGCCAGCTCAAGACACACCTGAGC
TACATGAGATCCATTCTCGGAACAACAAAAGAAAATTTAAATCTTTCCTGAAATGGAAACCTTCATTCAT
TGGGAGCACCTTGGGAGAAGCCCACAGATCCGCACTCCCAGCTAGGCATTCTTCTTCCTGCAGTTACCGT
GATTTGGACCAAGCAGCTGCTCACCCCAACCTCATCTTCTCGATGATATGAGGCGCGCCTCTAGAACTAT
AGTGAGTCGTATTACGTAGATCCAGACATGATAAGATACATTGATGAGTTTGGACAAACCACAACTAGAA
TGCAGTGAAAAAAATGCTTTATTTGTGAAATTTGTGATGCTATTGCTTTATTTGTAACCATTATAAGCTG
CAATAAACAAGTTAACAACAACAATTGCATTCATTTTATGTTTCAGGTTCAGGGGGAGGTGTGGGAGGTT
TTTTAATTCGCGGCCGCGGCGCCAATGCATTGGGCCCGGTACCCAGCTTTTGTTCCCTTTAGTGAGGGTT
AATTGCGCGCTTGGCGTAATCATGGTCATAGCTGTTTCCTGTGTGAAATTGTTATCCGCTCACAATTCCA
CACAACATACGAGCCGGGAGCATAAAGTGTAAAGCCTGGGGTGCCTAATGAGTGAGCTAACTCACATTAA
TTGCGTTGCGCTCACTGCCCGCTTTCCAGTCGGGAAACCTGTCGTGCCAGCTGCATTAATGAATCGGCCA
ACGCGCGGGGAGAGGCGGTTTGCGTATTGGGCGCTCTTCCGCTTCCTCGCTCACTGACTCGCTGCGCTCG
GTCGTTCGGCTGCGGCGAGCGGTATCAGCTCACTCAAAGGCGGTAATACGGTTATCCACAGAATCAGGGG
ATAACGCAGGAAAGAACATGTGAGCAAAAGGCCAGCAAAAGGCCAGGAACCGTAAAAAGGCCGCGTTGCT
GGCGTTTTTCCATAGGCTCCGCCCCCCTGACGAGCATCACAAAAATCGACGCTCAAGTCAGAGGTGGCGA
AACCCGACAGGACTATAAAGATACCAGGCGTTTCCCCCTGGAAGCTCCCTCGTGCGCTCTCCTGTTCCGA
CCCTGCCGCTTACCGGATACCTGTCCGCCTTTCTCCCTTCGGGAAGCGTGGCGCTTTCTCATAGCTCACG
CTGTAGGCTGTCTCTTAT
